Addgene plasmid #139112: TOG_D1
Purpose: express first domain (1-250) of TOG
Depositing lab: Nicolas Fawzi. Depositing organization: Brown University. Publication: Tyrosine phosphorylation regulates hnRNPA2 granule protein partitioning and reduces neurodegeneration. Ryan VH, Perdikari TM, Naik MT, Saueressig CF, Lins J, Dignon GL, Mittal J, Hart AC, Fawzi NL. EMBO J. 2021 Feb 1;40(3):e105001. doi: 10.15252/embj.2020105001. Epub 2020 Dec 22. PubMed 33349959.
Backbone
  Vector backbone: pJ411
  Vector type: Bacterial Expression
Growth in bacteria
  Bacterial resistance: Kanamycin, 50 μg/mL
  Growth temperature: 37°C
  Growth strain: DH5alpha
  Copy number: High Copy
Gene/Insert
  Gene/Insert name: TOG/CKAP5
  Species: H. sapiens (human)
  Mutation: 1-250
  Entrez Gene: CKAP5 (a.k.a. CHTOG, MSPS, TOG, TOGp, ch-TOG)
  Cloning method: Restriction Enzyme; 5′ cloning site unknown (unknown if destroyed)
Terms and licenses: Academic/Nonprofit Terms; Industry Terms: Not Available to Industry
How to cite: TOG_D1 was a gift from Nicolas Fawzi (Addgene plasmid # 139112 ; http://n2t.net/addgene:139112 ; RRID:Addgene_139112)
