[The description below was written by a language model from this plasmid's Addgene catalogue record and pLannotate feature annotations shown in this document.]
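Description:
TOG_D1 is a 4,755-nt bacterial expression plasmid built on the pJ411 backbone for producing the first domain of human TOG (CKAP5, also called ch-TOG) in E. coli. The insert is a truncation covering residues 1–250 of the protein, annotated as a 750-nt CKAP5 fragment. CKAP5 is a microtubule plus-end-binding protein that acts as a processive microtubule polymerase and helps organize spindle poles and centrosomes. A short histidine affinity tag lies upstream of the CKAP5 fragment, so the product is presumably an N-terminally His-tagged domain suited to metal-affinity purification. The record does not annotate the short linker between the tag and the insert. It was cloned by restriction enzymes, but the sites used are not recorded.

Expression is driven by a T7 promoter immediately followed by a lac operator, and transcription ends at a T7 terminator just downstream of the coding region. The plasmid carries its own lacI gene with its promoter, so the Lac repressor holds the T7/lac promoter off until IPTG or lactose is added. Expression therefore requires a host strain that supplies T7 RNA polymerase. The plasmid is maintained through a high-copy ColE1/pUC-type origin and selected with kanamycin via an aph(3')-Ia resistance gene preceded by an AmpR promoter fragment. Fragments of the rrnB T1 and T2 terminators flank parts of the backbone and probably insulate it from read-through transcription, while the small KanR, lacZα and 5S rRNA hits appear to be backbone remnants. The stated purpose is simply to express this TOG domain, and the associated publication concerns hnRNPA2 granule protein partitioning.
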