Features (pLannotate 1.2.2; 15 found; start..end, strand, type, name):
     85..103     +  promoter       T7 promoter: promoter for bacteriophage T7 RNA polymerase
    104..128     +  protein_bind   lac operator: The lac repressor binds to the lac operator to inhibit transcription in E. coli. This inhibition can be relieved by adding lactose or isopropyl-β-D-thiogalactopyranoside (IPTG). lac repressor encoded by lacI
    189..206     +  CDS            7xHis (fragment): 6xHis affinity tag
    231..980     +  CDS            CKAP5 (fragment): CKAP5_HUMAN - Also known as KIAA0097. Experimental evidence at protein level: Swiss-Prot protein existence level 1. Binds to the plus end of microtubules and regulates microtubule dynamics and microtubule organization. Acts as processive microtubule polymerase. Promotes cytoplasmic microtubule nucleation and elongation. Plays a major role in organizing spindle poles. In spindle formation protects kinetochore microtubules from depolymerization by KIF2C and has an essential role in centrosomal microtubule assembly independently of KIF2C activity. Contributes to centrosome integrity. Acts as comp
    994..1041    +  terminator     T7 terminator: transcription terminator for bacteriophage T7 RNA polymerase
   1101..1141    -  terminator     rrnB T1 terminator (fragment): transcription terminator T1 from the E. coli rrnB gene
   1143..1258    -  ncRNA          5S rRNA: Accession: RF00001 - 5S ribosomal RNA
   1289..1313    +  CDS            KanR (fragment): aminoglycoside phosphotransferase; aph(3')-Ia; confers resistance to kanamycin in bacteria or G418 (Geneticin®) in eukaryotes
   1343..1439    +  promoter       AmpR promoter (fragment): bla
   1442..2251    +  CDS            KanR: aminoglycoside phosphotransferase; aph(3')-Ia; confers resistance to kanamycin in bacteria or G418 (Geneticin®) in eukaryotes
   2260..2333    +  promoter       lacI promoter (fragment): lacI
   2334..3413    +  CDS            lacI: LACI_ECOLI - Experimental evidence at protein level: Swiss-Prot protein existence level 1. Repressor of the lactose operon. Binds allolactose as an inducer. From Escherichia coli (strain K12).
   3502..4090    +  rep_origin     ori: high-copy-number ColE1/pMB1/pBR322/pUC origin of replication
   4315..4332    +  terminator     rrnB T2 terminator (fragment): transcription terminator T2 from the E. coli rrnB gene
   4357..4376    -  CDS            lacZα (fragment): LacZα fragment of β-galactosidase; lacZ fragment
>Addgene plasmid #139112 | TOG_D1 | addgene full sequence | sequence record 274827 | Addgene NGS Result
ATACAAAATATAATACAAACTATAAGATGTTATCAGTATTTATTATGCATTTAGAATAAATTTTGTGTCG
CCCTTCCGCGAAATTAATACGACTCACTATAGGGGAATTGTGAGCGGATAACAATTCCCCTCTAGAAATA
ATTTTGTTTAACTTTTGAAGGAGATATACCATGGGCTCTGATAAAATTCATCACCATCACCATCACGAAA
ATCTTTATTTTCAAGGTCATATGGGTGATGATTCAGAATGGTTAAAACTGCCTGTCGATCAAAAATGCGA
GCACAAATTGTGGAAGGCCCGTCTGTCTGGCTATGAAGAGGCACTGAAGATTTTCCAAAAGATCAAAGAC
GAGAAATCCCCAGAGTGGTCCAAATTTCTGGGTTTGATCAAGAAATTTGTTACGGACAGCAATGCCGTTG
TGCAGTTGAAAGGCCTGGAAGCGGCACTGGTGTATGTGGAGAACGCGCATGTGGCGGGCAAGACCACGGG
TGAAGTTGTTAGCGGTGTCGTTAGCAAGGTTTTCAACCAGCCGAAGGCAAAGGCAAAAGAACTGGGTATT
GAGATTTGTCTGATGTACATCGAGATTGAGAAAGGTGAAGCTGTGCAAGAAGAACTGCTGAAGGGTCTGG
ACAATAAGAATCCGAAGATCATTGTCGCGTGCATCGAAACCCTGCGCAAAGCACTGAGCGAGTTCGGCAG
CAAGATTATCCTGCTGAAGCCGATTATCAAAGTGCTGCCGAAGCTGTTCGAGAGCCGCGAGAAAGCTGTG
CGCGATGAAGCGAAATTGATTGCGGTTGAGATTTACCGTTGGATCCGTGACGCCTTGCGTCCGCCGCTGC
AGAACATTAACAGCGTCCAGCTGAAAGAACTGGAAGAGGAATGGGTCAAGCTGCCGACCTCGGCGCCGCG
TCCGACTCGTTTTCTGCGTAGCCAACAAGAATTGGAAGCGAAGCTCGAACAACAGCAGAGCGCCGGTGGC
TAACTCGAGCCCCCTAGCATAACCCCTTGGGGCCTCTAAACGGGTCTTGAGGGGTTTTTTGCCCCTGAGA
CGCGTCAATCGAGTTCGTACCTAAGGGCGACACCCCCTAATTAGCCCGGGCGAAAGGCCCAGTCTTTCGA
CTGAGCCTTTCGTTTTATTTGATGCCTGGCAGTTCCCTACTCTCGCATGGGGAGTCCCCACACTACCATC
GGCGCTACGGCGTTTCACTTCTGAGTTCGGCATGGGGTCAGGTGGGACCACCGCGCTACTGCCGCCAGGC
AAACAAGGGGTGTTATGAGCCATATTCAGGTATAAATGGGCTCGCGATAATGTTCAGAATTGGTTAATTG
GTTGTAACACTGACCCCTATTTGTTTATTTTTCTAAATACATTCAAATATGTATCCGCTCATGAGACAAT
AACCCTGATAAATGCTTCAATAATATTGAAAAAGGAAGAATATGAGCCATATTCAACGGGAAACGTCGAG
GCCGCGATTAAATTCCAACATGGATGCTGATTTATATGGGTATAAATGGGCTCGCGATAATGTCGGGCAA
TCAGGTGCGACAATCTATCGCTTGTATGGGAAGCCCGATGCGCCAGAGTTGTTTCTGAAACATGGCAAAG
GTAGCGTTGCCAATGATGTTACAGATGAGATGGTCAGACTAAACTGGCTGACGGAATTTATGCCACTTCC
GACCATCAAGCATTTTATCCGTACTCCTGATGATGCATGGTTACTCACCACTGCGATCCCCGGAAAAACA
GCGTTCCAGGTATTAGAAGAATATCCTGATTCAGGTGAAAATATTGTTGATGCGCTGGCAGTGTTCCTGC
GCCGGTTGCACTCGATTCCTGTTTGTAATTGTCCTTTTAACAGCGATCGCGTATTTCGCCTCGCTCAGGC
GCAATCACGAATGAATAACGGTTTGGTTGATGCGAGTGATTTTGATGACGAGCGTAATGGCTGGCCTGTT
GAACAAGTCTGGAAAGAAATGCATAAACTTTTGCCATTCTCACCGGATTCAGTCGTCACTCATGGTGATT
TCTCACTTGATAACCTTATTTTTGACGAGGGGAAATTAATAGGTTGTATTGATGTTGGACGAGTCGGAAT
CGCAGACCGATACCAGGATCTTGCCATCCTATGGAACTGCCTCGGTGAGTTTTCTCCTTCATTACAGAAA
CGGCTTTTTCAAAAATATGGTATTGATAATCCTGATATGAATAAATTGCAATTTCATTTGATGCTCGATG
AGTTTTTCTAAGCGGCGCGCCATCGAATGGCGCAAAACCTTTCGCGGTATGGCATGATAGCGCCCGGAAG
AGAGTCAATTCAGGGTGGTGAATATGAAACCAGTAACGTTATACGATGTCGCAGAGTATGCCGGTGTCTC
TTATCAGACCGTTTCCCGCGTGGTGAACCAGGCCAGCCACGTTTCTGCGAAAACGCGGGAAAAAGTGGAA
GCGGCGATGGCGGAGCTGAATTACATTCCCAACCGCGTGGCACAACAACTGGCGGGCAAACAGTCGTTGC
TGATTGGCGTTGCCACCTCCAGTCTGGCCCTGCACGCGCCGTCGCAAATTGTCGCGGCGATTAAATCTCG
CGCCGATCAACTGGGTGCCAGCGTGGTGGTGTCGATGGTAGAACGAAGCGGCGTCGAAGCCTGTAAAGCG
GCGGTGCACAATCTTCTCGCGCAACGCGTCAGTGGGCTGATCATTAACTATCCGCTGGATGACCAGGATG
CCATTGCTGTGGAAGCTGCCTGCACTAATGTTCCGGCGTTATTTCTTGATGTCTCTGACCAGACACCCAT
CAACAGTATTATTTTCTCCCATGAGGACGGTACGCGACTGGGCGTGGAGCATCTGGTCGCATTGGGTCAC
CAGCAAATCGCGCTGTTAGCGGGCCCATTAAGTTCTGTCTCGGCGCGTCTGCGTCTGGCTGGCTGGCATA
AATATCTCACTCGCAATCAAATTCAGCCGATAGCGGAACGGGAAGGCGACTGGAGTGCCATGTCCGGTTT
TCAACAAACCATGCAAATGCTGAATGAGGGCATCGTTCCCACTGCGATGCTGGTTGCCAACGATCAGATG
GCGCTGGGCGCAATGCGCGCCATTACCGAGTCCGGGCTGCGCGTTGGTGCGGATATCTCGGTAGTGGGAT
ACGACGATACCGAAGATAGCTCATGTTATATCCCGCCGTTAACCACCATCAAACAGGATTTTCGCCTGCT
GGGGCAAACCAGCGTGGACCGCTTGCTGCAACTCTCTCAGGGCCAGGCGGTGAAGGGCAATCAGCTGTTG
CCAGTCTCACTGGTGAAAAGAAAAACCACCCTGGCGCCCAATACGCAAACCGCCTCTCCCCGCGCGTTGG
CCGATTCATTAATGCAGCTGGCACGACAGGTTTCCCGACTGGAAAGCGGGCAGTGACTCATGACCAAAAT
CCCTTAACGTGAGTTACGCGCGCGTCGTTCCACTGAGCGTCAGACCCCGTAGAAAAGATCAAAGGATCTT
CTTGAGATCCTTTTTTTCTGCGCGTAATCTGCTGCTTGCAAACAAAAAAACCACCGCTACCAGCGGTGGT
TTGTTTGCCGGATCAAGAGCTACCAACTCTTTTTCCGAAGGTAACTGGCTTCAGCAGAGCGCAGATACCA
AATACTGTTCTTCTAGTGTAGCCGTAGTTAGCCCACCACTTCAAGAACTCTGTAGCACCGCCTACATACC
TCGCTCTGCTAATCCTGTTACCAGTGGCTGCTGCCAGTGGCGATAAGTCGTGTCTTACCGGGTTGGACTC
AAGACGATAGTTACCGGATAAGGCGCAGCGGTCGGGCTGAACGGGGGGTTCGTGCACACAGCCCAGCTTG
GAGCGAACGACCTACACCGAACTGAGATACCTACAGCGTGAGCTATGAGAAAGCGCCACGCTTCCCGAAG
GGAGAAAGGCGGACAGGTATCCGGTAAGCGGCAGGGTCGGAACAGGAGAGCGCACGAGGGAGCTTCCAGG
GGGAAACGCCTGGTATCTTTATAGTCCTGTCGGGTTTCGCCACCTCTGACTTGAGCGTCGATTTTTGTGA
TGCTCGTCAGGGGGGCGGAGCCTATGGAAAAACGCCAGCAACGCGGCCTTTTTACGGTTCCTGGCCTTTT
GCTGGCCTTTTGCTCACATGTTCTTTCCTGCGTTATCCCCTGATTCTGTGGATAACCGTATTACCGCCTT
TGAGTGAGCTGATACCGCTCGCCGCAGCCGAACGACCGAGCGCAGCGAGTCAGTGAGCGAGGAAGCGGAA
GGCGAGAGTAGGGAACTGCCAGGCATCAAACTAAGCAGAAGGCCCCTGACGGATGGCCTTTTTGCGTTTC
TACAAACTCTTTCTGTGTTGTAAAACGACGGCCAGTCTTAAGCTCGGGCCCCCTGGGCGGTTCTGATAAC
GAGTAATCGTTAATCCGCAAATAACGTAAAAACCCGCTTCGGCGGGTTTTTTTATGGGGGGAGTTTAGGG
AAAGAGCATTTGTCAGAATATTTAAGGGCGCCTGTCACTTTGCTTGATATATGAGAATTATTTAACCTTA
TAAATGAGAAAAAAGCAACGCACTTTAAATAAGATACGTTGCTTTTTCGATTGATGAACACCTATAATTA
AACTATTCATCTATTATTTATGATTTTTTGTATATACAATATTTCTAGTTTGTTAAAGAGAATTAAGAAA
ATAAATCTCGAAAATAATAAAGGGAAAATCAGTTTTTGATATCAAAATTATACATGTCAACGATA
