>Addgene plasmid #139112 | TOG_D1 | depositor partial sequence | sequence record 269177 | Insert
GAAGGAGATATACCATGGGCTCTGATAAAATTCATCACCATCACCATCACGAAAATCTTTATTTTCAAGG
TCATATGGGTGATGATTCAGAATGGTTAAAACTGCCTGTCGATCAAAAATGCGAGCACAAATTGTGGAAG
GCCCGTCTGTCTGGCTATGAAGAGGCACTGAAGATTTTCCAAAAGATCAAAGACGAGAAATCCCCAGAGT
GGTCCAAATTTCTGGGTTTGATCAAGAAATTTGTTACGGACAGCAATGCCGTTGTGCAGTTGAAAGGCCT
GGAAGCGGCACTGGTGTATGTGGAGAACGCGCATGTGGCGGGCAAGACCACGGGTGAAGTTGTTAGCGGT
GTCGTTAGCAAGGTTTTCAACCAGCCGAAGGCAAAGGCAAAAGAACTGGGTATTGAGATTTGTCTGATGT
ACATCGAGATTGAGAAAGGTGAAGCTGTGCAAGAAGAACTGCTGAAGGGTCTGGACAATAAGAATCCGAA
GATCATTGTCGCGTGCATCGAAACCCTGCGCAAAGCACTGAGCGAGTTCGGCAGCAAGATTATCCTGCTG
AAGCCGATTATCAAAGTGCTGCCGAAGCTGTTCGAGAGCCGCGAGAAAGCTGTGCGCGATGAAGCGAAAT
TGATTGCGGTTGAGATTTACCGTTGGATCCGTGACGCCTTGCGTCCGCCGCTGCAGAACATTAACAGCGT
CCAGCTGAAAGAACTGGAAGAGGAATGGGTCAAGCTGCCGACCTCGGCGCCGCGTCCGACTCGTTTTCTG
CGTAGCCAACAAGAATTGGAAGCGAAGCTCGAACAACAGCAGAGCGCCGGTGGCTAACTCGAG
